Addgene plasmid #44985: 3X FLAG-FUS-WT
Depositing lab: Robin Reed. Depositing organization: Harvard Medical School. Publication: FUS-SMN protein interactions link the motor neuron diseases ALS and SMA. Yamazaki T, Chen S, Yu Y, Yan B, Haertlein TC, Carrasco MA, Tapia JC, Zhai B, Das R, Lalancette-Hebert M, Sharma A, Chandran S, Sullivan G, Nishimura AL, Shaw CE, Gygi SP, Shneider NA, Maniatis T, Reed R. Cell Rep. 2012 Oct 25;2(4):799-806. doi: 10.1016/j.celrep.2012.08.025. Epub 2012 Sep 27. PubMed 23022481.
Backbone
  Vector backbone: pcDNA5/FRT/TO
  Backbone manufacturer: Invitrogen
  Backbone size w/o insert (bp): 5100
  Total vector size (bp): 6700
  Modifications to backbone: 3X FLAG Tag inserted at the HindIII site
  Vector type: Mammalian Expression
Growth in bacteria
  Bacterial resistance: Ampicillin, 100 μg/mL
  Growth temperature: 37°C
  Growth strain: DH5alpha
  Copy number: High Copy
Gene/Insert
  Gene/Insert name: FUS (Full length) (alt names: TLS; fused in sarcoma)
  Species: H. sapiens (human)
  Insert size (bp): 1600
  Entrez Gene: FUS (a.k.a. ALS6, ETM4, FUS1, HNRNPP2, POMP75, TLS, altFUS)
  Promoter: CMV
  Tag / fusion protein: 3X FLAG (N terminal on backbone)
  Cloning method: Restriction Enzyme; 5′ cloning site BamHI (not destroyed); 3′ cloning site XhoI (not destroyed)
  Sequencing primers: 5′ CMV; 3′ BGH
Terms and licenses: Academic/Nonprofit Terms; Industry Terms: Not Available to Industry
How to cite: 3X FLAG-FUS-WT was a gift from Robin Reed (Addgene plasmid # 44985 ; http://n2t.net/addgene:44985 ; RRID:Addgene_44985)
