[The description below was written by a language model from this plasmid's Addgene catalogue record and pLannotate feature annotations shown in this document.]
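Description:
3X FLAG-FUS-WT is a mammalian expression plasmid of about 6.7 kb built on the pcDNA5/FRT/TO backbone, carrying full-length wild-type human FUS (also known as TLS, fused in sarcoma) with an N-terminal 3xFLAG epitope tag. The backbone was modified by inserting the 3xFLAG sequence at the HindIII site, and the roughly 1.6 kb FUS coding sequence was cloned downstream between BamHI and XhoI sites. In bacteria the plasmid replicates from a high-copy ColE1/pUC-type origin and is selected with ampicillin through the β-lactamase gene.

Expression is driven by the CMV immediate early enhancer and promoter. Short tet operator matches sit immediately downstream of it; the annotation software labels these as PLtetO-1 and TRE3GV fragments, but they fit the "TO" design of this backbone. That arrangement allows the promoter to be repressed in cells expressing the Tet repressor and induced with tetracycline or doxycycline, while it behaves as a constitutive promoter in cells lacking the repressor. Transcripts end at the bovine growth hormone polyadenylation signal. Downstream lies an FRT site directly followed by a hygromycin resistance coding sequence and an SV40 poly(A) signal, with no complete promoter annotated ahead of it. This layout is intended for FLP recombinase-mediated integration into a host cell line carrying a genomic FRT site, where correct insertion supplies the promoter needed for hygromycin resistance and yields isogenic stable lines.

The construct suits transient or stable, optionally inducible, production of FLAG-tagged FUS for detection, immunoprecipitation and protein interaction studies. The associated publication concerns FUS–SMN protein interactions linking the motor neuron diseases ALS and SMA, and the "WT" name suggests use as a wild-type reference, although the record does not list any companion mutant constructs.
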