Features (pLannotate 1.2.2; 22 found; start..end, strand, type, name):
     28..80      -  misc_feature   bom (fragment): basis of mobility region from pBR322
    235..614     +  enhancer       CMV enhancer: human cytomegalovirus immediate early enhancer
    615..818     +  promoter       CMV promoter: human cytomegalovirus (CMV) immediate early promoter
    820..839     +  promoter       PLtetO-1 promoter (fragment): modified phage lambda PL promoter with tet operator sites (Lutz and Bujard, 1997)
    841..860     +  promoter       PLtetO-1 promoter (fragment): modified phage lambda PL promoter with tet operator sites (Lutz and Bujard, 1997)
    868..901     +  promoter       TRE3GV promoter (fragment): 3rd-generation Tet-responsive promoter that can be activated by binding of Tet-On® 3G, optimized for retroviral and lentiviral vectors
    987..1052    +  CDS            3xFLAG: three tandem FLAG® epitope tags, followed by an enterokinase cleavage site
   1074..2651    +  CDS            FUS: FUS_HUMAN - Also known as TLS. Experimental evidence at protein level: Swiss-Prot protein existence level 1. DNA/RNA-binding protein that plays a role in various cellular processes such as transcription regulation, RNA splicing, RNA transport, DNA repair and damage response (PubMed:27731383). Binds to nascent pre-mRNAs and acts as a molecular mediator between RNA polymerase II and U1 small nuclear ribonucleoprotein thereby coupling transcription and splicing (PubMed:26124092). Binds also its own pre- mRNA and autoregulates its expression; this autoregulation mechanism is mediated by non-sense-
   2698..2922    +  polyA_signal   bGH poly(A) signal: bovine growth hormone polyadenylation signal
   2926..2947    +  promoter       SV40 promoter (fragment): SV40 enhancer and early promoter
   2968..3201    +  rep_origin     f1 ori (fragment) (sequence partly withheld): f1 bacteriophage origin of replication; arrow indicates direction of (+) strand synthesis
   3206..3253    +  protein_bind   FRT: FLP-mediated recombination occurs in the 8-bp core sequence TCTAGAAA (Turan and Bode, 2011). FLP recombinase from the Saccharomyces cerevisiae 2μ plasmid
   3261..4283    +  CDS            HygR: aminoglycoside phosphotransferase from E. coli; aph(4)-Ia; confers resistance to hygromycin
   4293..4418    +  CDS            ble (fragment): BLE_KLEPN - Experimental evidence at protein level: Swiss-Prot protein existence level 1. Binding protein with a strong affinity to the bleomycin family of antibiotics. Binds to CL990; an antimitotic-antibiotic compound. From Klebsiella pneumoniae.
   4413..4534    +  polyA_signal   SV40 poly(A) signal: SV40 polyadenylation signal
   4607..4623    -  protein_bind   lac operator: The lac repressor binds to the lac operator to inhibit transcription in E. coli. This inhibition can be relieved by adding lactose or isopropyl-β-D-thiogalactopyranoside (IPTG). lac repressor encoded by lacI
   4631..4661    -  promoter       lac promoter: promoter for the E. coli lac operon
   4676..4697    -  protein_bind   CAP binding site: CAP binding activates transcription in the presence of cAMP. E. coli catabolite activator protein
   4710..4802    -  CDS            lacI (fragment): lac repressor; lacI; The lac repressor binds to the lac operator to inhibit transcription in E. coli. This inhibition can be relieved by adding lactose or isopropyl-β-D-thiogalactopyranoside (IPTG).
   4985..5573    -  rep_origin     ori: high-copy-number ColE1/pMB1/pBR322/pUC origin of replication
   5744..6604    -  CDS            AmpR: β-lactamase; bla; confers resistance to ampicillin, carbenicillin, and related antibiotics
   6605..6709    -  promoter       AmpR promoter: bla
>Addgene plasmid #44985 | 3X FLAG-FUS-WT | addgene full sequence | sequence record 159427 | Addgene NGS Result
GACGGATCGGGAGATCTCCCGATCCCCTATGGTGCACTCTCAGTACAATCTGCTCTGATGCCGCATAGTT
AAGCCAGTATCTGCTCCCTGCTTGTGTGTTGGAGGTCGCTGAGTAGTGCGCGAGCAAAATTTAAGCTACA
ACAAGGCAAGGCTTGACCGACAATTGCATGAAGAATCTGCTTAGGGTTAGGCGTTTTGCGCTGCTTCGCG
ATGTACGGGCCAGATATACGCGTTGACATTGATTATTGACTAGTTATTAATAGTAATCAATTACGGGGTC
ATTAGTTCATAGCCCATATATGGAGTTCCGCGTTACATAACTTACGGTAAATGGCCCGCCTGGCTGACCG
CCCAACGACCCCCGCCCATTGACGTCAATAATGACGTATGTTCCCATAGTAACGCCAATAGGGACTTTCC
ATTGACGTCAATGGGTGGAGTATTTACGGTAAACTGCCCACTTGGCAGTACATCAAGTGTATCATATGCC
AAGTACGCCCCCTATTGACGTCAATGACGGTAAATGGCCCGCCTGGCATTATGCCCAGTACATGACCTTA
TGGGACTTTCCTACTTGGCAGTACATCTACGTATTAGTCATCGCTATTACCATGGTGATGCGGTTTTGGC
AGTACATCAATGGGCGTGGATAGCGGTTTGACTCACGGGGATTTCCAAGTCTCCACCCCATTGACGTCAA
TGGGAGTTTGTTTTGGCACCAAAATCAACGGGACTTTCCAAAATGTCGTAACAACTCCGCCCCATTGACG
CAAATGGGCGGTAGGCGTGTACGGTGGGAGGTCTATATAAGCAGAGCTCTCCCTATCAGTGATAGAGATC
TCCCTATCAGTGATAGAGATCGTCGACGAGCTCGTTTAGTGAACCGTCAGATCGCCTGGAGACGCCATCC
ACGCTGTTTTGACCTCCATAGAAGACACCGGGACCGATCCAGCCTCCGGACTCTAGCGTTTAAACTTAAG
CTTATGGACTACAAAGACCATGACGGTGATTATAAAGATCATGACATCGATTACAAGGATGACGATGACA
AGCTTGGTACCGAGCTCGGATCCATGGCCTCAAACGATTATACCCAACAAGCAACCCAAAGCTATGGGGC
CTACCCCACCCAGCCCGGGCAGGGCTATTCCCAGCAGAGCAGTCAGCCCTACGGACAGCAGAGTTACAGT
GGTTATAGCCAGTCCACGGACACTTCAGGCTATGGCCAGAGCAGCTATTCTTCTTATGGCCAGAGCCAGA
ACACAGGCTATGGAACTCAGTCAACTCCCCAGGGATATGGCTCGACTGGCGGCTATGGCAGTAGCCAGAG
CTCCCAATCGTCTTACGGGCAGCAGTCCTCCTATCCTGGCTATGGCCAGCAGCCAGCTCCCAGCAGCACC
TCGGGAAGTTACGGTAGCAGTTCTCAGAGCAGCAGCTATGGGCAGCCCCAGAGTGGGAGCTACAGCCAGC
AGCCTAGCTATGGTGGACAGCAGCAAAGCTATGGACAGCAGCAAAGCTATAATCCCCCTCAGGGCTATGG
ACAGCAGAACCAGTACAACAGCAGCAGTGGTGGTGGAGGTGGAGGTGGAGGTGGAGGTAACTATGGCCAA
GATCAATCCTCCATGAGTAGTGGTGGTGGCAGTGGTGGCGGTTATGGCAATCAAGACCAGAGTGGTGGAG
GTGGCAGCGGTGGCTATGGACAGCAGGACCGTGGAGGCCGCGGCAGGGGTGGCAGTGGTGGCGGCGGCGG
CGGCGGCGGTGGTGGTTACAACCGCAGCAGTGGTGGCTATGAACCCAGAGGTCGTGGAGGTGGCCGTGGA
GGCAGAGGTGGCATGGGCGGAAGTGACCGTGGTGGCTTCAATAAATTTGGTGGCCCTCGGGACCAAGGAT
CACGTCATGACTCCGAACAGGATAATTCAGACAACAACACCATCTTTGTGCAAGGCCTGGGTGAGAATGT
TACAATTGAGTCTGTGGCTGATTACTTCAAGCAGATTGGTATTATTAAGACAAACAAGAAAACGGGACAG
CCCATGATTAATTTGTACACAGACAGGGAAACTGGCAAGCTGAAGGGAGAGGCAACGGTCTCTTTTGATG
ACCCACCTTCAGCTAAAGCAGCTATTGACTGGTTTGATGGTAAAGAATTCTCCGGAAATCCTATCAAGGT
CTCATTTGCTACTCGCCGGGCAGACTTTAATCGGGGTGGTGGCAATGGTCGTGGAGGCCGAGGGCGAGGA
GGACCCATGGGCCGTGGAGGCTATGGAGGTGGTGGCAGTGGTGGTGGTGGCCGAGGAGGATTTCCCAGTG
GAGGTGGTGGCGGTGGAGGACAGCAGCGAGCTGGTGACTGGAAGTGTCCTAATCCCACCTGTGAGAATAT
GAACTTCTCTTGGAGGAATGAATGCAACCAGTGTAAGGCCCCTAAACCAGATGGCCCAGGAGGGGGACCA
GGTGGCTCTCACATGGGGGGTAACTACGGGGATGATCGTCGTGGTGGCAGAGGAGGCTATGATCGAGGCG
GCTACCGGGGCCGCGGCGGGGACCGTGGAGGCTTCCGAGGGGGCCGGGGTGGTGGGGACAGAGGTGGCTT
TGGCCCTGGCAAGATGGATTCCAGGGGTGAGCACAGACAGGATCGCAGGGAGAGGCCGTATTAACTCGAG
TCTAGAGGGCCCGTTTAAACCCGCTGATCAGCCTCGACTGTGCCTTCTAGTTGCCAGCCATCTGTTGTTT
GCCCCTCCCCCGTGCCTTCCTTGACCCTGGAAGGTGCCACTCCCACTGTCCTTTCCTAATAAAATGAGGA
AATTGCATCGCATTGTCTGAGTAGGTGTCATTCTATTCTGGGGGGTGGGGTGGGGCAGGACAGCAAGGGG
GAGGATTGGGAAGACAATAGCAGGCATGCTGGGGATGCGGTGGGCTCTATGGCTTCTGAGGCGGAAAGAA
CCAGCTGGGGCTCTAGGGGGTATCCCC
[124 nt withheld, positions 2968-3091]
C
[91 nt withheld, positions 3093-3183]
AGGGTGATGGTTCACGTACCTAGAAGTTCCTATTCCGAAGTTCCTATTCTCTAGAAAGTATAGGAACTTC
CTTGGCCAAAAAGCCTGAACTCACCGCGACGTCTGTCGAGAAGTTTCTGATCGAAAAGTTCGACAGCGTC
TCCGACCTGATGCAGCTCTCGGAGGGCGAAGAATCTCGTGCTTTCAGCTTCGATGTAGGAGGGCGTGGAT
ATGTCCTGCGGGTAAATAGCTGCGCCGATGGTTTCTACAAAGATCGTTATGTTTATCGGCACTTTGCATC
GGCCGCGCTCCCGATTCCGGAAGTGCTTGACATTGGGGAATTCAGCGAGAGCCTGACCTATTGCATCTCC
CGCCGTGCACAGGGTGTCACGTTGCAAGACCTGCCTGAAACCGAACTGCCCGCTGTTCTGCAGCCGGTCG
CGGAGGCCATGGATGCGATCGCTGCGGCCGATCTTAGCCAGACGAGCGGGTTCGGCCCATTCGGACCGCA
AGGAATCGGTCAATACACTACATGGCGTGATTTCATATGCGCGATTGCTGATCCCCATGTGTATCACTGG
CAAACTGTGATGGACGACACCGTCAGTGCGTCCGTCGCGCAGGCTCTCGATGAGCTGATGCTTTGGGCCG
AGGACTGCCCCGAAGTCCGGCACCTCGTGCACGCGGATTTCGGCTCCAACAATGTCCTGACGGACAATGG
CCGCATAACAGCGGTCATTGACTGGAGCGAGGCGATGTTCGGGGATTCCCAATACGAGGTCGCCAACATC
TTCTTCTGGAGGCCGTGGTTGGCTTGTATGGAGCAGCAGACGCGCTACTTCGAGCGGAGGCATCCGGAGC
TTGCAGGATCGCCGCGGCTCCGGGCGTATATGCTCCGCATTGGTCTTGACCAACTCTATCAGAGCTTGGT
TGACGGCAATTTCGATGATGCAGCTTGGGCGCAGGGTCGATGCGACGCAATCGTCCGATCCGGAGCCGGG
ACTGTCGGGCGTACACAAATCGCCCGCAGAAGCGCGGCCGTCTGGACCGATGGCTGTGTAGAAGTACTCG
CCGATAGTGGAAACCGACGCCCCAGCACTCGTCCGAGGGCAAAGGAATAGCACGTACTACGAGATTTCGA
TTCCACCGCCGCCTTCTATGAAAGGTTGGGCTTCGGAATCGTTTTCCGGGACGCCGGCTGGATGATCCTC
CAGCGCGGGGATCTCATGCTGGAGTTCTTCGCCCACCCCAACTTGTTTATTGCAGCTTATAATGGTTACA
AATAAAGCAATAGCATCACAAATTTCACAAATAAAGCATTTTTTTCACTGCATTCTAGTTGTGGTTTGTC
CAAACTCATCAATGTATCTTATCATGTCTGTATACCGTCGACCTCTAGCTAGAGCTTGGCGTAATCATGG
TCATAGCTGTTTCCTGTGTGAAATTGTTATCCGCTCACAATTCCACACAACATACGAGCCGGAAGCATAA
AGTGTAAAGCCTGGGGTGCCTAATGAGTGAGCTAACTCACATTAATTGCGTTGCGCTCACTGCCCGCTTT
CCAGTCGGGAAACCTGTCGTGCCAGCTGCATTAATGAATCGGCCAACGCGCGGGGAGAGGCGGTTTGCGT
ATTGGGCGCTCTTCCGCTTCCTCGCTCACTGACTCGCTGCGCTCGGTCGTTCGGCTGCGGCGAGCGGTAT
CAGCTCACTCAAAGGCGGTAATACGGTTATCCACAGAATCAGGGGATAACGCAGGAAAGAACATGTGAGC
AAAAGGCCAGCAAAAGGCCAGGAACCGTAAAAAGGCCGCGTTGCTGGCGTTTTTCCATAGGCTCCGCCCC
CCTGACGAGCATCACAAAAATCGACGCTCAAGTCAGAGGTGGCGAAACCCGACAGGACTATAAAGATACC
AGGCGTTTCCCCCTGGAAGCTCCCTCGTGCGCTCTCCTGTTCCGACCCTGCCGCTTACCGGATACCTGTC
CGCCTTTCTCCCTTCGGGAAGCGTGGCGCTTTCTCATAGCTCACGCTGTAGGTATCTCAGTTCGGTGTAG
GTCGTTCGCTCCAAGCTGGGCTGTGTGCACGAACCCCCCGTTCAGCCCGACCGCTGCGCCTTATCCGGTA
ACTATCGTCTTGAGTCCAACCCGGTAAGACACGACTTATCGCCACTGGCAGCAGCCACTGGTAACAGGAT
TAGCAGAGCGAGGTATGTAGGCGGTGCTACAGAGTTCTTGAAGTGGTGGCCTAACTACGGCTACACTAGA
AGAACAGTATTTGGTATCTGCGCTCTGCTGAAGCCAGTTACCTTCGGAAAAAGAGTTGGTAGCTCTTGAT
CCGGCAAACAAACCACCGCTGGTAGCGGTGGTTTTTTTGTTTGCAAGCAGCAGATTACGCGCAGAAAAAA
AGGATCTCAAGAAGATCCTTTGATCTTTTCTACGGGGTCTGACGCTCAGTGGAACGAAAACTCACGTTAA
GGGATTTTGGTCATGAGATTATCAAAAAGGATCTTCACCTAGATCCTTTTAAATTAAAAATGAAGTTTTA
AATCAATCTAAAGTATATATGAGTAAACTTGGTCTGACAGTTACCAATGCTTAATCAGTGAGGCACCTAT
CTCAGCGATCTGTCTATTTCGTTCATCCATAGTTGCCTGACTCCCCGTCGTGTAGATAACTACGATACGG
GAGGGCTTACCATCTGGCCCCAGTGCTGCAATGATACCGCGAGACCCACGCTCACCGGCTCCAGATTTAT
CAGCAATAAACCAGCCAGCCGGAAGGGCCGAGCGCAGAAGTGGTCCTGCAACTTTATCCGCCTCCATCCA
GTCTATTAATTGTTGCCGGGAAGCTAGAGTAAGTAGTTCGCCAGTTAATAGTTTGCGCAACGTTGTTGCC
ATTGCTACAGGCATCGTGGTGTCACGCTCGTCGTTTGGTATGGCTTCATTCAGCTCCGGTTCCCAACGAT
CAAGGCGAGTTACATGATCCCCCATGTTGTGCAAAAAAGCGGTTAGCTCCTTCGGTCCTCCGATCGTTGT
CAGAAGTAAGTTGGCCGCAGTGTTATCACTCATGGTTATGGCAGCACTGCATAATTCTCTTACTGTCATG
CCATCCGTAAGATGCTTTTCTGTGACTGGTGAGTACTCAACCAAGTCATTCTGAGAATAGTGTATGCGGC
GACCGAGTTGCTCTTGCCCGGCGTCAATACGGGATAATACCGCGCCACATAGCAGAACTTTAAAAGTGCT
CATCATTGGAAAACGTTCTTCGGGGCGAAAACTCTCAAGGATCTTACCGCTGTTGAGATCCAGTTCGATG
TAACCCACTCGTGCACCCAACTGATCTTCAGCATCTTTTACTTTCACCAGCGTTTCTGGGTGAGCAAAAA
CAGGAAGGCAAAATGCCGCAAAAAAGGGAATAAGGGCGACACGGAAATGTTGAATACTCATACTCTTCCT
TTTTCAATATTATTGAAGCATTTATCAGGGTTATTGTCTCATGAGCGGATACATATTTGAATGTATTTAG
AAAAATAAACAAATAGGGGTTCCGCGCACATTTCCCCGAAAAGTGCCACCTGACGTC
