>Addgene plasmid #44985 | 3X FLAG-FUS-WT | addgene partial sequence | sequence record 64233 | CMV-F 5'-CGCAAATGGGCGGTAGGCGTG-3'
GCTTTAGCAGAGCTCTCCTATCAGTGATAGAGATCTCCCTATCAGTGATAGAGATCGTCGACGAGCTCGT
TTAGTGAACCGTCAGATCGCCTGGAGACGCCATCCACGCTGTTTTGACCTCCATAGAAGACACCGGGACC
GATCCAGCCTCCGGACTCTAGCGTTTAAACTTAAGCTTATGGACTACAAAGACCATGACGGTGATTATAA
AGATCATGACATCGATTACAAGGATGACGATGACAAGCTTGGTACCGAGCTCGGATCCATGGCCTCAAAC
GATTATACCCAACAAGCAACCCAAAGCTATGGGGCCTACCCCACCCAGCCCGGGCAGGGCTATTCCCAGC
AGAGCAGTCAGCCCTACGGACAGCAGAGTTACAGTGGTTATAGCCAGTCCACGGACACTTCAGGCTATGG
CCAGAGCAGCTATTCTTCTTATGGCCAGAGCCAGAACACAGGCTATGGAACTCAGTCAACTCCCCAGGGA
TATGGCTCGACTGGCGGCTATGGCAGTAGCCAGAGCTCCCAATCGTCTTACGGGCAGCAGTCCTCCTATC
CTGGCTATGGCCAGCAGCCAGCTCCCAGCAGCACCTCGGGAAGTTACGGTAGCAGTTCTCAGAGCAGCAG
CTATGGGCAGCCCCAGAGTGGGAGCTACAGCCAGCAGCCTAGCTATGGTGGACAGCAGCAAAGCTATGGA
CAGCAGCAAAGCTATAATCCCCCTCAGGGCTATGGACAGCAGAACCAGTACAACAGCAGCAGTGGTGGTG
GAGGTGGAGGTGGAGGTGGAGGTAACTATGGCCAAGATCAATCCTCCATGAGTAGTGGTGGTGGCAGTGG
TGGCGGGTTATGGCAATCAAGAACCAGAGTGGTGGAGGTGGCAGCGGTGGCTATGGACAGCAGGACCGTG
