>Addgene plasmid #44985 | 3X FLAG-FUS-WT | addgene partial sequence | sequence record 64529 | BGH-rev 5'-TAGAAGGCACAGTCGAGG-3'
AGTTATACGGCCTCTCCCTGCGATCCTGTCTGTGCTCACCCCTGGAATCCATCTTGCCAGGGCCAAAGCC
ACCTCTGTCCCCACCACCCCGGCCCCCTCGGAAGCCTCCACGGTCCCCGCCGCGGCCCCGGTAGCCGCCT
CGATCATAGCCTCCTCTGCCACCACGACGATCATCCCCGTAGTTACCCCCCATGTGAGAGCCACCTGGTC
CCCCTCCTGGGCCATCTGGTTTAGGGGCCTTACACTGGTTGCATTCATTCCTCCAAGAGAAGTTCATATT
CTCACAGGTGGGATTAGGACACTTCCAGTCACCAGCTCGCTGCTGTCCTCCACCGCCACCACCTCCACTG
GGAAATCCTCCTCGGCCACCACCACCACTGCCACCACCTCCATAGCCTCCACGGCCCATGGGTCCTCCTC
GCCCTCGGCCTCCACGACCATTGCCACCACCCCGATTAAAGTCTGCCCGGCGAGTAGCAAATGAGACCTT
GATAGGATTTCCGGAGAATTCTTTACCATCAAACCAGTCAATAGCTGCTTTAGCTGAAGGTGGGTCATCA
AAAGAGACCGTTGCCTCTCCCTTCAGCTTGCCAGTTTCCCTGTCTGTGTACAAATTAATCATGGGCTGTC
CCGTTTTCTTGTTTGTCTTAATAATACCAATCTGCTTGAAGTAATCAGCCACAGACTCAATTGTAACATT
CTCACCCAGGCCTTGCACAAAGATGGTGTTGTTGTCTGAATTATCCTGTTCGGAGTCATGACGTGATCCT
TGGTCCCGAGGGCCACCAAATTTATT
