>Addgene plasmid #44985 | 3X FLAG-FUS-WT | addgene partial sequence | sequence record 140598 | SV40pA-R 5'-GAAATTTGTGATGCTATTGC-3'
TTGGGGTGGGCGAAGAACTCCAGCATGAGATCCCCGCGCTGGAGGATCATCCAGCCGGCGTCCCGGAAAA
CGATTCCGAAGCCCAACCTTTCATAGAAGGCGGCGGTGGAATCGAAATCTCGTAGTACGTGCTATTCCTT
TGCCCTCGGACGAGTGCTGGGGCGTCGGTTTCCACTATCGGCGAGTACTTCTACACAGCCATCGGTCCAG
ACGGCCGCGCTTCTGCGGGCGATTTGTGTACGCCCGACAGTCCCGGCTCCGGATCGGACGATTGCGTCGC
ATCGACCCTGCGCCCAAGCTGCATCATCGAAATTGCCGTCAACCAAGCTCTGATAGAGTTGGTCAAGACC
AATGCGGAGCATATACGCCCGGAGCCGCGGCGATCCTGCAAGCTCCGGATGCCTCCGCTCGAAGTAGCGC
GTCTGCTGCTCCATACAAGCCAACCACGGCCTCCAGAAGAAGATGTTGGCGACCTCGTATTGGGAATCCC
CGAACATCGCCTCGCTCCAGTCAATGACCGCTGTTATGCGGCCATTGTCCGTCAGGACATTGTTGGAGCC
GAAATCCGCGTGCACGAGGTGCCGGACTTCGGGGCAGTCCTCGGCCCAAAGCATCAGCTCATCGAGAGCC
TGCGCGACGGACGCACTGACGGTGTCGTCCATCACAGTTTGCCAGTGATACACATGGGGATCAGCAATCG
CGCATATGAAATCACGCCATGTAGTGTATTGACCGATTCCTTGCGGTCCGAATGGGCCGAACCCGCTCGT
CTGGCTAAGATCGGCCGCAGCGATCGCATCCATGGCCTCCGCGACCGGCTGCAGAACAGCGGGCAGTTCG
GTTTCAGGCAGGTCTTGCAACGTGACACCCTGTGCACGGCGGGAGATGCAATAGGTCAGGCTCTCGCTGA
ATTCCCCAATGTCAAGCACTTCCG
